Addgene plasmid #46682: pcDNA3.2 mir-1-1 reporter mir16-1.3
Purpose: Expresses a mutant version of the wild-type miR-16-1 in mammalian cells
Depositing lab: David Bartel. Depositing organization: Whitehead Institute for Biomedical Research. Publication: Beyond Secondary Structure: Primary-Sequence Determinants License Pri-miRNA Hairpins for Processing. Auyeung VC, Ulitsky I, McGeary SE, Bartel DP. Cell. 2013 Feb 14;152(4):844-58. doi: 10.1016/j.cell.2013.01.031. PubMed 23415231.
Backbone
  Vector backbone: pcDNA3.2 V5-DEST mir-1-1 reporter
  Backbone manufacturer: Bartel lab (Addgene plasmid# 46646)
  Backbone size w/o insert (bp): 8038
  Vector type: Mammalian Expression, RNAi
  Selectable markers: Neomycin (select with G418)
Growth in bacteria
  Bacterial resistance: Ampicillin, 100 μg/mL
  Growth temperature: 37°C
  Growth strain: DH5alpha
  Copy number: High Copy
Gene/Insert
  Gene/Insert name: mir16-1.3 (alt name: mutant version of mir16-1 pri-mRNA)
  Species: H. sapiens (human), Synthetic
  Mutation: see sequence and publication
  Entrez Gene: MIR16-1 (a.k.a. MIRN16-1, miRNA16-1, mir-16-1)
  Promoter: CMV
  Tag / fusion protein: hsa-mir-1-1 (C terminal on insert); V5 (C terminal on backbone)
  Cloning method: Gateway Cloning
  Sequencing primers: 5′ CMV-F; 3′ TK-pA-R
Terms and licenses: Academic/Nonprofit Terms; Industry Terms: Not Available to Industry
How to cite: pcDNA3.2 mir-1-1 reporter mir16-1.3 was a gift from David Bartel (Addgene plasmid # 46682 ; http://n2t.net/addgene:46682 ; RRID:Addgene_46682)
