[The description below was written by a language model from this plasmid's Addgene catalogue record and pLannotate feature annotations shown in this document.]
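Description:
pcDNA3.2 mir-1-1 reporter mir16-1.3 is a mammalian expression plasmid built on a modified pcDNA3.2 V5-DEST Gateway destination backbone and designed to express a mutant version of the human miR-16-1 primary transcript in cultured mammalian cells. It is propagated in E. coli as a high-copy plasmid through a ColE1/pUC-type origin with ampicillin resistance (AmpR under its own bla promoter). It also carries an f1 origin. For mammalian selection, an SV40 early promoter drives a neomycin phosphotransferase gene followed by an SV40 polyadenylation signal, which allows G418 selection.

The payload is a single CMV enhancer/promoter-driven transcription unit. Downstream of the promoter and a T7 promoter, the mir-16 hairpin variant sits between attB1 and attB2 sites, the scars left by Gateway recombination. Just past attB2 the backbone supplies an hsa-mir-1-1 hairpin, so both pri-miRNA hairpins lie on the same transcript, which ends at an HSV TK polyadenylation signal. The backbone's V5 tag sequence remains in this region, but nothing in the record suggests that it serves a purpose for a non-coding RNA insert. Placing the invariant mir-1-1 hairpin alongside the test hairpin most likely provides an internal reference against which processing of the mutant mir-16-1 can be compared. This would fit the associated study on primary-sequence determinants of pri-miRNA processing, although the record does not state that role explicitly. The specific mutations in the mir16-1.3 variant are not given and are deferred to the sequence and publication. The annotated full sequence is 5,984 nt, shorter than the 8,038 bp listed for the empty backbone, as expected when Gateway recombination replaces the destination cassette.
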