Features (pLannotate 1.2.2; 24 found; start..end, strand, type, name):
     36..80      -  misc_feature   bom (fragment): basis of mobility region from pBR322
    235..614     +  enhancer       CMV enhancer: human cytomegalovirus immediate early enhancer
    615..818     +  promoter       CMV promoter: human cytomegalovirus (CMV) immediate early promoter
    814..847     +  LTR            5' LTR (truncated) (fragment): truncated 5' long terminal repeat (LTR) from HIV-1
    863..881     +  promoter       T7 promoter: promoter for bacteriophage T7 RNA polymerase
    911..935     +  protein_bind   attB1: mutant version of attB; recombination site for the Gateway® BP reaction BP Clonase™
    975..1055    +  ncRNA          mir-16: Accession: RF00254 - mir-16 microRNA precursor family
   1100..1120    -  protein_bind   attB2: mutant version of attB; core recombination site for the Gateway® BP reaction BP Clonase™
   1199..1275    +  ncRNA          mir-1: Accession: RF00103 - mir-1 microRNA precursor family
   1474..1515    +  CDS            V5 tag: epitope tag from simian virus 5
   1599..1647    +  polyA_signal   HSV TK poly(A) signal: herpes simplex virus thymidine kinase polyadenylation signal (Cole and Stacy, 1985)
   1738..1754    -  polyA_signal   bGH poly(A) signal (fragment): bovine growth hormone polyadenylation signal
   1849..2277    +  rep_origin     f1 ori (sequence partly withheld): f1 bacteriophage origin of replication; arrow indicates direction of (+) strand synthesis
   2291..2620    +  promoter       SV40 promoter: SV40 enhancer and early promoter
   2687..3478    +  CDS            neo: KKA2_KLEPN - Also known as kan, nptII. Experimental evidence at protein level: Swiss-Prot protein existence level 1. Resistance to kanamycin, neomycin, paromomycin, ribostamycin, butirosin and gentamicin B. From Klebsiella pneumoniae.
   3504..3662    +  CDS            ble (fragment): BLE_KLEPN - Experimental evidence at protein level: Swiss-Prot protein existence level 1. Binding protein with a strong affinity to the bleomycin family of antibiotics. Binds to CL990; an antimitotic-antibiotic compound. From Klebsiella pneumoniae.
   3657..3778    +  polyA_signal   SV40 poly(A) signal: SV40 polyadenylation signal
   3851..3867    -  protein_bind   lac operator: The lac repressor binds to the lac operator to inhibit transcription in E. coli. This inhibition can be relieved by adding lactose or isopropyl-β-D-thiogalactopyranoside (IPTG). lac repressor encoded by lacI
   3875..3905    -  promoter       lac promoter: promoter for the E. coli lac operon
   3920..3941    -  protein_bind   CAP binding site: CAP binding activates transcription in the presence of cAMP. E. coli catabolite activator protein
   3954..4046    -  CDS            lacI (fragment): lac repressor; lacI; The lac repressor binds to the lac operator to inhibit transcription in E. coli. This inhibition can be relieved by adding lactose or isopropyl-β-D-thiogalactopyranoside (IPTG).
   4229..4817    -  rep_origin     ori: high-copy-number ColE1/pMB1/pBR322/pUC origin of replication
   4988..5848    -  CDS            AmpR: β-lactamase; bla; confers resistance to ampicillin, carbenicillin, and related antibiotics
   5849..5953    -  promoter       AmpR promoter: bla
>Addgene plasmid #46682 | pcDNA3.2 mir-1-1 reporter mir16-1.3 | depositor full sequence | sequence record 117390 | pcDNA3.2 mir-1-1 reporter mir16-1.3 sequence 5984 bps
GACGGATCGGGAGATCTCCCGATCCCCTATGGTCGACTCTCAGTACAATCTGCTCTGATGCCGCATAGTT
AAGCCAGTATCTGCTCCCTGCTTGTGTGTTGGAGGTCGCTGAGTAGTGCGCGAGCAAAATTTAAGCTACA
ACAAGGCAAGGCTTGACCGACAATTGCATGAAGAATCTGCTTAGGGTTAGGCGTTTTGCGCTGCTTCGCG
ATGTACGGGCCAGATATACGCGTTGACATTGATTATTGACTAGTTATTAATAGTAATCAATTACGGGGTC
ATTAGTTCATAGCCCATATATGGAGTTCCGCGTTACATAACTTACGGTAAATGGCCCGCCTGGCTGACCG
CCCAACGACCCCCGCCCATTGACGTCAATAATGACGTATGTTCCCATAGTAACGCCAATAGGGACTTTCC
ATTGACGTCAATGGGTGGACTATTTACGGTAAACTGCCCACTTGGCAGTACATCAAGTGTATCATATGCC
AAGTACGCCCCCTATTGACGTCAATGACGGTAAATGGCCCGCCTGGCATTATGCCCAGTACATGACCTTA
TGGGACTTTCCTACTTGGCAGTACATCTACGTATTAGTCATCGCTATTACCATGGTGATGCGGTTTTGGC
AGTACATCAATGGGCGTGGATAGCGGTTTGACTCACGGGGATTTCCAAGTCTCCACCCCATTGACGTCAA
TGGGAGTTTGTTTTGGCACCAAAATCAACGGGACTTTCCAAAATGTCGTAACAACTCCGCCCCATTGACG
CAAATGGGCGGTAGGCGTGTACGGTGGGAGGTCTATATAAGCAGAGCTCTCTGGCTAACTAGAGAACCCA
CTGCTTACTGGCTTATCGAAATTAATACGACTCACTATAGGGAGACCCAAGCTGGCTAGTTAAGCTATCA
ACAAGTTTGTACAAAAAAGCAGGCTATATTTCTTTTTATTCATAGCTCTTATGATAGCAAACTCAGCAGT
GCCTTAGCAGCACGTAAATATTGGCGTTAAGATTCTAAAATTATCTCCAGTATTAACTGTGCTGCTGAAG
TAAGGTTGAGCATACTTTATAGTTGTGTTTTAATGTATATTAATGTTCCCAGCTTTCTTGTACAAAGTGG
TTGATCTAGAGGGCCCGCAGTGGGGTCAGCTTCTACCGGGGCGGCGTCCCGGGGTCTTGGAACTGCATGC
AGACTGCCTGCTTGGGAAACATACTTCTTTATATGCCCATATGGACCTGCTAAGCTATGGAATGTAAAGA
AGTATGTATCTCAGGCCGGGACCTCTCTCGCCGCACTGAGGGGCACTCCACACCACGGGGGCCGCCGCGG
CCGACAGCCAGCCAGGCGGCTGTGGTGGGGGTGAGGCTGGGGCGGCAGGCTGCCTGGGCGTTGGTGGACG
GTCGTGTCCCCGCCAGCATTGTTCTGTCACTTTGCCTGTGTCAGCAGGTGGAAGTGCTCACCAGACATTC
GAAGGTAAGCCTATCCCTAACCCTCTCCTCGGTCTCGATTCTACGCGTACCGGTTAGTAATGAGTTTAAA
CGGGGGAGGCTAACTGAAACACGGAAGGAGACAATACCGGAAGGAACCCGCGCTATGACGGCAATAAAAA
GACAGAATAAAACGCACGGGTGTTGGGTCGTTTGTTCATAAACGCGGGGTTCGGTCCCAGGGCTGGCACT
CTGTCGATACCCCACCGAGACCCCATTGGGGCCAATACGCCCGCGTTTCTTCCTTTTCCCCACCCCACCC
CCCAAGTTCGGGTGAAGGCCCAGGGCTCGCAGCCAACGTCGGGGCGGCAGGCCCTGCCATAGCAGATCTG
CGCAGCTGGGGCTCTAGGGGGTATCCCC
[124 nt withheld, positions 1849-1972]
C
[32 nt withheld, positions 1974-2005]
CA
[57 nt withheld, positions 2008-2064]
A
[49 nt withheld, positions 2066-2114]
CCTTTGACGTTGGAGTCCACGTTCTTT
[37 nt withheld, positions 2142-2178]
ACCCTATCTCGGTCTATTCTTTTGATTTATAAGGGATTTTGGGGATTTCGGCCTATTGGTTAAAAAATGA
GCTGATTTAACAAAAATTTAACGCGAATTAATTCTGTGGAATGTGTGTCAGTTAGGGTGTGGAAAGTCCC
CAGGCTCCCCAGCAGGCAGAAGTATGCAAAGCATGCATCTCAATTAGTCAGCAACCAGGTGTGGAAAGTC
CCCAGGCTCCCCAGCAGGCAGAAGTATGCAAAGCATGCATCTCAATTAGTCAGCAACCATAGTCCCGCCC
CTAACTCCGCCCATCCCGCCCCTAACTCCGCCCAGTTCCGCCCATTCTCCGCCCCATGGCTGACTAATTT
TTTTTATTTATGCAGAGGCCGAGGCCGCCTCTGCCTCTGAGCTATTCCAGAAGTAGTGAGGAGGCTTTTT
TGGAGGCCTAGGCTTTTGCAAAAAGCTCCCGGGAGCTTGTATATCCATTTTCGGATCTGATCAAGAGACA
GGATGAGGATCGTTTCGCATGATTGAACAAGATGGATTGCACGCAGGTTCTCCGGCCGCTTGGGTGGAGA
GGCTATTCGGCTATGACTGGGCACAACAGACAATCGGCTGCTCTGATGCCGCCGTGTTCCGGCTGTCAGC
GCAGGGGCGCCCGGTTCTTTTTGTCAAGACCGACCTGTCCGGTGCCCTGAATGAACTGCAGGACGAGGCA
GCGCGGCTATCGTGGCTGGCCACGACGGGCGTTCCTTGCGCAGCTGTGCTCGACGTTGTCACTGAAGCGG
GAAGGGACTGGCTGCTATTGGGCGAAGTGCCGGGGCAGGATCTCCTGTCATCTCACCTTGCTCCTGCCGA
GAAAGTATCCATCATGGCTGATGCAATGCGGCGGCTGCATACGCTTGATCCGGCTACCTGCCCATTCGAC
CACCAAGCGAAACATCGCATCGAGCGAGCACGTACTCGGATGGAAGCCGGTCTTGTCGATCAGGATGATC
TGGACGAAGAGCATCAGGGGCTCGCGCCAGCCGAACTGTTCGCCAGGCTCAAGGCGCGCATGCCCGACGG
CGAGGATCTCGTCGTGACCCATGGCGATGCCTGCTTGCCGAATATCATGGTGGAAAATGGCCGCTTTTCT
GGATTCATCGACTGTGGCCGGCTGGGTGTGGCGGACCGCTATCAGGACATAGCGTTGGCTACCCGTGATA
TTGCTGAAGAGCTTGGCGGCGAATGGGCTGACCGCTTCCTCGTGCTTTACGGTATCGCCGCTCCCGATTC
GCAGCGCATCGCCTTCTATCGCCTTCTTGACGAGTTCTTCTGAGCGGGACTCTGGGGTTCGCGAAATGAC
CGACCAAGCGACGCCCAACCTGCCATCACGAGATTTCGATTCCACCGCCGCCTTCTATGAAAGGTTGGGC
TTCGGAATCGTTTTCCGGGACGCCGGCTGGATGATCCTCCAGCGCGGGGATCTCATGCTGGAGTTCTTCG
CCCACCCCAACTTGTTTATTGCAGCTTATAATGGTTACAAATAAAGCAATAGCATCACAAATTTCACAAA
TAAAGCATTTTTTTCACTGCATTCTAGTTGTGGTTTGTCCAAACTCATCAATGTATCTTATCATGTCTGT
ATACCGTCGACCTCTAGCTAGAGCTTGGCGTAATCATGGTCATAGCTGTTTCCTGTGTGAAATTGTTATC
CGCTCACAATTCCACACAACATACGAGCCGGAAGCATAAAGTGTAAAGCCTGGGGTGCCTAATGAGTGAG
CTAACTCACATTAATTGCGTTGCGCTCACTGCCCGCTTTCCAGTCGGGAAACCTGTCGTGCCAGCTGCAT
TAATGAATCGGCCAACGCGCGGGGAGAGGCGGTTTGCGTATTGGGCGCTCTTCCGCTTCCTCGCTCACTG
ACTCGCTGCGCTCGGTCGTTCGGCTGCGGCGAGCGGTATCAGCTCACTCAAAGGCGGTAATACGGTTATC
CACAGAATCAGGGGATAACGCAGGAAAGAACATGTGAGCAAAAGGCCAGCAAAAGGCCAGGAACCGTAAA
AAGGCCGCGTTGCTGGCGTTTTTCCATAGGCTCCGCCCCCCTGACGAGCATCACAAAAATCGACGCTCAA
GTCAGAGGTGGCGAAACCCGACAGGACTATAAAGATACCAGGCGTTTCCCCCTGGAAGCTCCCTCGTGCG
CTCTCCTGTTCCGACCCTGCCGCTTACCGGATACCTGTCCGCCTTTCTCCCTTCGGGAAGCGTGGCGCTT
TCTCAATGCTCACGCTGTAGGTATCTCAGTTCGGTGTAGGTCGTTCGCTCCAAGCTGGGCTGTGTGCACG
AACCCCCCGTTCAGCCCGACCGCTGCGCCTTATCCGGTAACTATCGTCTTGAGTCCAACCCGGTAAGACA
CGACTTATCGCCACTGGCAGCAGCCACTGGTAACAGGATTAGCAGAGCGAGGTATGTAGGCGGTGCTACA
GAGTTCTTGAAGTGGTGGCCTAACTACGGCTACACTAGAAGGACAGTATTTGGTATCTGCGCTCTGCTGA
AGCCAGTTACCTTCGGAAAAAGAGTTGGTAGCTCTTGATCCGGCAAACAAACCACCGCTGGTAGCGGTGG
TTTTTTTGTTTGCAAGCAGCAGATTACGCGCAGAAAAAAAGGATCTCAAGAAGATCCTTTGATCTTTTCT
ACGGGGTCTGACGCTCAGTGGAACGAAAACTCACGTTAAGGGATTTTGGTCATGAGATTATCAAAAAGGA
TCTTCACCTAGATCCTTTTAAATTAAAAATGAAGTTTTAAATCAATCTAAAGTATATATGAGTAAACTTG
GTCTGACAGTTACCAATGCTTAATCAGTGAGGCACCTATCTCAGCGATCTGTCTATTTCGTTCATCCATA
GTTGCCTGACTCCCCGTCGTGTAGATAACTACGATACGGGAGGGCTTACCATCTGGCCCCAGTGCTGCAA
TGATACCGCGAGACCCACGCTCACCGGCTCCAGATTTATCAGCAATAAACCAGCCAGCCGGAAGGGCCGA
GCGCAGAAGTGGTCCTGCAACTTTATCCGCCTCCATCCAGTCTATTAATTGTTGCCGGGAAGCTAGAGTA
AGTAGTTCGCCAGTTAATAGTTTGCGCAACGTTGTTGCCATTGCTACAGGCATCGTGGTGTCACGCTCGT
CGTTTGGTATGGCTTCATTCAGCTCCGGTTCCCAACGATCAAGGCGAGTTACATGATCCCCCATGTTGTG
CAAAAAAGCGGTTAGCTCCTTCGGTCCTCCGATCGTTGTCAGAAGTAAGTTGGCCGCAGTGTTATCACTC
ATGGTTATGGCAGCACTGCATAATTCTCTTACTGTCATGCCATCCGTAAGATGCTTTTCTGTGACTGGTG
AGTACTCAACCAAGTCATTCTGAGAATAGTGTATGCGGCGACCGAGTTGCTCTTGCCCGGCGTCAATACG
GGATAATACCGCGCCACATAGCAGAACTTTAAAAGTGCTCATCATTGGAAAACGTTCTTCGGGGCGAAAA
CTCTCAAGGATCTTACCGCTGTTGAGATCCAGTTCGATGTAACCCACTCGTGCACCCAACTGATCTTCAG
CATCTTTTACTTTCACCAGCGTTTCTGGGTGAGCAAAAACAGGAAGGCAAAATGCCGCAAAAAAGGGAAT
AAGGGCGACACGGAAATGTTGAATACTCATACTCTTCCTTTTTCAATATTATTGAAGCATTTATCAGGGT
TATTGTCTCATGAGCGGATACATATTTGAATGTATTTAGAAAAATAAACAAATAGGGGTTCCGCGCACAT
TTCCCCGAAAAGTGCCACCTGACGTC
