>Addgene plasmid #46682 | pcDNA3.2 mir-1-1 reporter mir16-1.3 | addgene partial sequence | sequence record 75711 | CMV-F 5'-CGCAAATGGGCGGTAGGCGTG-3'
CGAAATTAATACGACTCACTATAGGGAGACCCAAGCTGGCTAGTTAAGCTATCAACAAGTTTGTACAAAA
AAGCAGGCTATATTTCTTTTTATTCATAGCTCTTATGATAGCAAACTCAGCAGTGCCTTAGCAGCACGTA
AATATTGGCGTTAAGATTCTAAAATTATCTCCAGTATTAACTGTGCTGCTGAAGTAAGGTTGAGCATACT
TTATAGTTGTGTTTTAATGTATATTAATGTTCCCAGCTTTCTTGTACAAAGTGGTTGATCTAGAGGGCCC
GCAGTGGGGTCAGCTTCTACCGGGGCGGCGTCCCGGGGTCTTGGAACTGCATGCAGACTGCCTGCTTGGG
AAACATACTTCTTTATATGCCCATATGGACCTGCTAAGCTATGGAATGTAAAGAAGTATGTATCTCAGGC
CGGGACCTCTCTCGCCGCACTGAGGGGCACTCCACACCACGGGGGCCGCCGCGGCCGACAGCCAGCCAGG
CGGCTGTGGTGGGGGTGAGGCTGGGGCGGCAGGCTGCCTGGGCGTTGGTGGACGGTCGTGTCCCCGCCAG
CATTGTTCTGTCACTTTGCCTGTGTCAGCAGGTGGAAGTGCTCACCAGACATTCGAAGGTAAGCCTATCC
CTAACCCTCTCCTCGGTCTCGATTCTACGCGTACCGGTTAGTAATGAGTTTAAACGGGGGAGGCTAACTG
AAACACGGAAGGAGACAATACCGGAAGGAACCCGCGCTATGACGGCAATAAAAAGACAGAATAAAACGCA
CGGGTGTTGGGTCGTTTGTTCATAAACGCGGGGTTCGGTCCCAGGGCTGGCACTCTGTCGATACCCCACC
GAGACCCCATTGGGGCCAATACGCCCGCGTTTCTTCCTTTTCCCCACCCCACCCCCC
